>Addgene plasmid #37102 | pBJ1807 pRS415-COF1RFP | addgene partial sequence | sequence record 47721 | DsRed1-C 5'-AGCTGGACATCACCTCCCACAACG-3'
GTACGAGCGCTCCGAGGGCCGCCACCACCTGTTCCTGTTAGGTGCTGGTGACGGTGCTGGTGCTGACCCA
TCTTACGATGCCTTCTTAGAGAAATTGCCAGAAAACGACTGTCTTTACGCCATTTACGATTTTGAATACG
AAATTAATGGTAATGAAGGTAAGAGATCCAAGATTGTTTTCTTCACTTGGTCTCCAGACACTGCTCCAGT
CAGATCTAAGATGGTCTATGCATCCTCCAAGGATGCCTTAAGAAGAGCCTTAAACGGTGTCTCTACCGAT
GTTCAAGGTACTGATTTTTCCGAAGTTTCTTACGATTCTGTTTTGGAAAGAGTCAGCAGAGGCGCTGGTT
CTCATTAAGGTAAATGATTTCACAAATGACAACAATCTTCAAGAAAAATGAAAATGTATATCTATATATA
AAATCGTCATATATATACAGAATACATGTATAGAATTATTATAATTATAATTTTCTCTTCGCAACTCTAT
CTAAAACACAATACTTAGATTTAAGGTCCCGTACACCCCGGCTAGTGGGCATTGTTTTTGCACCCATATT
TGTAATTCTAAATTCAGAACGGAAATACTGGCCATGTAGATCAAGAAAAGATACAAGGTCATCGAACCAG
GCAGCAATGATAAGGGCGAATTCCAGCACACTGGCGGCCGTTACTAGTGGATCCCCCGGGCTGCAGGAAT
TCGATATCAAGCTTATCGATACCGTCGACCTCGAGGGGGGGCCCGGTACCCAATTCGCCCTATAGTGAGT
CGTATTACGCGCGCTCACTGGCCGTCGTTTTACAACGTCGTGACTGGGAAAACCCTGGCGTTTACCCAAC
TTAATCGCCTTGCAGCACATCCCCCTTTCGCCAGCTGGCGTAATAGCGAAGA
