>Addgene plasmid #37102 | pBJ1807 pRS415-COF1RFP | addgene partial sequence | sequence record 49388 | DsRed1-N 5'-GTACTGGAACTGGGGGGACAG-3'
CGCCCTTGGTCCCTTCGCTTGGCGGTCTGGGTGCCCTCGTAGGGGCGGCCCTCGCCCTCGCCCTCGATCT
CGAACTCGTGGCCGTTCACGGAGCCCTCCATGCGCACCTTGAAGCGCATGAACTCTTTGATGACGTCCTC
GGAGGAGGCCACCATTAAACCAGCACCGTCACCAGCACCAGCAGTAGAGGTTTCCTTGACAACGATTTCG
GTTTTAGCATCGTTCAATCCGAATAAAATAAATTTGTATTTTTTACCCAATTTCAAGTCATTGAAAGCGG
TAAGGGATTCATCAGCAACAGCAACACTACACAGAAACTTCACATTTTCCTGGCTTCTTATGAATTTTTT
CCCCCACATTCCTTTTAAAGTTCCATGTTAAAAAGGGAGGAAAGAAAGGACATAAGAGAGCGAGATAAAA
CAGCATCATGTCAATTAGTTAGTAATTGATAGTTTACACAGGAGTACAAATGAAATTTAGCATACCCAGA
TCTAGACATCTTCTTTTGTTAGTTTTTTGTTTATGTATGTTTTGAAATCTGAAGTTTACGTAGTTGCTAA
CCAGTCTTTTCTTGTTTCCTCTTTTTCTTCCAATTTTGTCATCAAACAGGGGCGGCGTCACCCGAATATT
GTTCTTATTACCCGGATATTAGGTAATTTAGAGGTACTGCATATAGTATAAGTGATTGATGAACTTATAG
AATGTTCTCTCGAGCTTCCAAGGCCATTAGCCTCTACCAAAGGAAGTTTGATGCCTGGTCTTAAGCTTGT
TGAAGCTTTAGAATACAGGTGTGACCGATTGGAGCGGCTTATAGGCGCCGGATACAGCGCGAATTCCGAT
GTTTCAGTGCAATTAGATGAACTATACATC
