>Addgene plasmid #37102 | pBJ1807 pRS415-COF1RFP | addgene partial sequence | sequence record 49389 | Leu2-F 5'-atgctgtcgccgaagaag-3'
CTTAAGATCTCTTTTTTTATGATATTTGTACATAAACTTTATAAATGAAATTCATAATAGAAACGACACG
AAATTACAAAATGGAATATGTTCATAGGGTAGACGAAACTATATACGCAATCTACATACATTTATCAAGA
AGGAGAAAAAGGAGGATGTAAAGGAATACAGGTAAGCAAATTGATACTAATGGCTCAACGTGATAAGGAA
AAAGAATTGCACTTTAACATTAATATTGACAAGGAGGAGGGCACCACACAAAAAGTTAGGTGTAACAGAA
AATCATGAAACTATGATTCCTAATTTATATATTGGAGGATTTTCTCTAAAAAAAAAAAAATACAACAAAT
AAAAAACACTCAATGACCTGACCATTTGATGGAGTTTAAGTCAATACCTTCTTGAACCATTTCCCATAAT
GGTGAAAGTTCCCTCAAGAATTTTACTCTGTCAGAAACGGCCTTAACGACGTAGTCGATATGGTGCACTC
TCAGTACAATCTGCTCTGATGCCGCATAGTTAAGCCAGCCCCGACACCCGCCAACACCCGCTGACGCGCC
CTGACGGGCTTGTCTGCTCCCGGCATCCGCTTACAGACAAGCTGTGACCGTCTCCGGGAGCTGCATGTGT
CAGAGGTTTTCACCGTCATCACCGAAACGCGCGAGACGAAAGGGCCTCGTGATACGCCTATTTTTATAGG
TTAATGTCATGATAATAATGGTTTCTTAGGACGGATCGCTTGCCTGTAACTTACACGCGCCTCGTATCTT
TTAATGATGGAATAATTTGGGAATTTACTCTGTGTTTATTTATTTTTATGTTTTGTATTTGGATTTTAGA
AAGTAAATAAAGAAGGTAGAAGAGTTACGG
