[The description below was written by a language model from this plasmid's Addgene catalogue record.]
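Description:
pBJ1807 pRS415-COF1RFP is a yeast expression plasmid built on the pRS415 backbone, a yeast–E. coli shuttle vector of the pRS series. pRS415 is generally known as a low-copy centromeric (CEN/ARS) vector, although the record itself lists copy number as unknown. It is selected in budding yeast through the LEU2 auxotrophic marker, which complements leucine auxotrophy, and it is propagated in E. coli under ampicillin selection.

The insert is the Saccharomyces cerevisiae COF1 gene, encoding the actin-depolymerising and severing protein cofilin, carrying an internal RFP tag. A single RFP is inserted within the cofilin coding sequence rather than fused to either terminus; the record gives the site as "Cof147T48D", which appears to indicate a position around residues 47 and 48. The RFP is flanked on both sides by a short flexible linker rich in glycine and alanine. The construct keeps the native genomic context of COF1: about 650 bp of endogenous 5' sequence, the natural intron, and about 250 bp of 3' sequence. Expression is therefore presumably driven by the gene's own promoter and terminated by its own downstream region, not by a heterologous promoter.

According to the record, Cof1-RFP labels actin patches in yeast, so the plasmid serves as a live-cell fluorescent reporter of cofilin localisation. It was deposited in connection with work on the overlapping and distinct roles of cofilin, coronin and Aip1 in actin dynamics in vivo. No feature table was supplied, so the specific RFP variant and exact element positions are not stated.
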