Addgene plasmid #37102: pBJ1807 pRS415-COF1RFP
Depositing lab: John Cooper. Depositing organization: Washington University in Saint Louis. Publication: Overlapping and distinct functions for cofilin, coronin and Aip1 in actin dynamics in vivo. Lin MC, Galletta BJ, Sept D, Cooper JA. J Cell Sci. 2010 Apr 15;123(Pt 8):1329-42. Epub 2010 Mar 23. 10.1242/jcs.065698 PubMed 20332110.
Backbone
  Vector backbone: pRS415-LEU,Amp
  Vector type: Yeast Expression
  Selectable markers: LEU2
Growth in bacteria
  Bacterial resistance: Ampicillin, 100 μg/mL
  Growth temperature: 37°C
  Growth strain: DH5alpha
  Copy number: Unknown
Gene/Insert
  Gene/Insert name: COF1-RFP (alt name: Cofilin-RFP)
  Species: S. cerevisiae (budding yeast)
  Mutation: Single RFP internal insertion at Cof147T48D with linker(AGAGDGAGL) at both sides. This construct contains endogenous COF1 5' 650 , intron, and 3' 250 bp. Cof1-RFP labels actin patches in yeast.
  Tag / fusion protein: RFP
Terms and licenses: Academic/Nonprofit Terms; Industry Terms: Not Available to Industry
How to cite: pBJ1807 pRS415-COF1RFP was a gift from John Cooper (Addgene plasmid # 37102 ; http://n2t.net/addgene:37102 ; RRID:Addgene_37102)
